>Addgene plasmid #90839 | POC1A F12.2 gRNA | addgene full sequence | sequence record 183882 | Addgene NGS Result
AGCGAGGAAGCGGAAGAGCGCCCAATACGCAAACCGCCTCTCCCCGCGCGTTGGCCGATTCATTAATGCA
GCTGGCACGACAGGTTTCCCGACTGGAAAGCGGGCAGTGAGCGCAACGCAATTAATGTGAGTTAGCTCAC
TCATTAGGCACCCCAGGCTTTACACTTTATGCTTCCGGCTCGTATGTTGTGTGGAATTGTGAGCGGATAA
CAATTTCACACAGGAAACAGCTATGACCATGATTACGCCAAGCGCGCAATTAACCCTCACTAAAGGGAAC
AAAAGCTGGAGCTGCAAGCTTAATGTAGTCTTATGCAATACTCTTGTAGTCTTGCAACATGGTAACGATG
AGTTAGCAACATGCCTTACAAGGAGAGAAAAAGCACCGTGCATGCCGATTGGTGGAAGTAAGGTGGTACG
ATCGTGCCTTATTAGGAAGGCAACAGACGGGTCTGACATGGATTGGACGAACCACTGAATTGCCGCATTG
CAGAGATATTGTATTTAAGTGCCTAGCTCGATACATAAACGGGTCTCTCTGGTTAGACCAGATCTGAGCC
TGGGAGCTCTCTGGCTAACTAGGGAACCCACTGCTTAAGCCTCAATAAAGCTTGCCTTGAGTGCTTCAAG
TAGTGTGTGCCCGTCTGTTGTGTGACTCTGGTAACTAGAGATCCCTCAGACCCTTTTAGTCAGTGTGGAA
AATCTCTAGCAGTGGCGCCCGAACAGGGACTTGAAAGCGAAAGGGAAACCAGAGGAGCTCTCTCGACGCA
GGACTCGGCTTGCTGAAGCGCGCACGGCAAGAGGCGAGGGGCGGCGACTGGTGAGTACGCCAAAAATTTT
GACTAGCGGAGGCTAGAAGGAGAGAGATGGGTGCGAGAGCGTCAGTATTAAGCGGGGGAGAATTAGATCG
CGATGGGAAAAAATTCGGTTAAGGCCAGGGGGAAAGAAAAAATATAAATTAAAACATATAGTATGGGCAA
GCAGGGAGCTAGAACGATTCGCAGTTAATCCTGGCCTGTTAGAAACATCAGAAGGCTGTAGACAAATACT
GGGACAGCTACAACCATCCCTTCAGACAGGATCAGAAGAACTTAGATCATTATATAATACAGTAGCAACC
CTCTATTGTGTGCATCAAAGGATAGAGATAAAAGACACCAAGGAAGCTTTAGACAAGATAGAGGAAGAGC
AAAACAAAAGTAAGACCACCGCACAGCAAGCGGCCGCTGATCTTCAGACCTGGAGGAGGAGATATGAGGG
ACAATTGGAGAAGTGAATTATATAAATATAAAGTAGTAAAAATTGAACCATTAGGAGTAGCACCCACCAA
GGCAAAGAGAAGAGTGGTGCAGAGAGAAAAAAGAGCAGTGGGAATAGGAGCTTTGTTCCTTGGGTTCTTG
GGAGCAGCAGGAAGCACTATGGGCGCAGCGTCAATGACGCTGACGGTACAGGCCAGACAATTATTGTCTG
GTATAGTGCAGCAGCAGAACAATTTGCTGAGGGCTATTGAGGCGCAACAGCATCTGTTGCAACTCACAGT
CTGGGGCATCAAGCAGCTCCAGGCAAGAATCCTGGCTGTGGAAAGATACCTAAAGGATCAACAGCTCCTG
GGGATTTGGGGTTGCTCTGGAAAACTCATTTGCACCACTGCTGTGCCTTGGAATGCTAGTTGGAGTAATA
AATCTCTGGAACAGATTTGGAATCACACGACCTGGATGGAGTGGGACAGAGAAATTAACAATTACACAAG
CTTAATACACTCCTTAATTGAAGAATCGCAAAACCAGCAAGAAAAGAATGAACAAGAATTATTGGAATTA
GATAAATGGGCAAGTTTGTGGAATTGGTTTAACATAACAAATTGGCTGTGGTATATAAAATTATTCATAA
TGATAGTAGGAGGCTTGGTAGGTTTAAGAATAGTTTTTGCTGTACTTTCTATAGTGAATAGAGTTAGGCA
GGGATATTCACCATTATCGTTTCAGACCCACCTCCCAACCCCGAGGGGACCCAGAGAGGGCCTATTTCCC
ATGATTCCTTCATATTTGCATATACGATACAAGGCTGTTAGAGAGATAATTAGAATTAATTTGACTGTAA
ACACAAAGATATTAGTACAAAATACGTGACGTAGAAAGTAATAATTTCTTGGGTAGTTTGCAGTTTTAAA
ATTATGTTTTAAAATGGACTATCATATGCTTACCGTAACTTGAAAGTATTTCGATTTCTTGGCTTTATAT
ATCTTGTGGAAAGGACGAAACACCGCCGAGATGCAGTTACCTGTGGTTTAAGAGCTATGCTGGAAACAGC
ATAGCAAGTTTAAATAAGGCTAGTCCGTTATCAACTTGAAAAAGTGGCACCGAGTCGGTGCTTTTTTTGA
ATTCTAGATCTTGAGACAAATGGCAGTATTCATCCACAATTTTAAAAGAAAAGGGGGGATTGGGGGGTAC
AGTGCAGGGGAAAGAATAGTAGACATAATAGCAACAGACATACAAACTAAAGAATTACAAAAACAAATTA
CAAAAATTCAAAATTTTCGGGTTTATTACAGGGACAGCAGAGATCCACTTTGGCGCCGGCTCGAGTGGCT
CCGGTGCCCGTCAGTGGGCAGAGCGCACATCGCCCACAGTCCCCGAGAAGTTGGGGGGAGGGGTCGGCAA
TTGAACCGGTGCCTAGAGAAGGTGGCGCGGGGTAAACTGGGAAAGTGATGTCGTGTACTGGCTCCGCCTT
TTTCCCGAGGGTGGGGGAGAACCGTATATAAGTGCAGTAGTCGCCGTGAACGTTCTTTTTCGCAACGGGT
TTGCCGCCAGAACACAGGTGTCGTGACGCGGGATCCGCCACCATGACCGAGTACAAGCCCACGGTGCGCC
TCGCCACCCGCGACGACGTCCCCAGGGCCGTACGCACCCTCGCCGCCGCGTTCGCCGACTACCCCGCCAC
GCGCCACACCGTCGATCCGGACCGCCACATCGAGCGGGTCACCGAGCTGCAAGAACTCTTCCTCACGCGC
GTCGGGCTCGACATCGGCAAGGTGTGGGTCGCGGACGACGGCGCCGCGGTGGCGGTCTGGACCACGCCGG
AGAGCGTCGAAGCGGGGGCGGTGTTCGCCGAGATCGGCCCGCGCATGGCCGAGTTGAGCGGTTCCCGGCT
GGCCGCGCAGCAACAGATGGAAGGCCTCCTGGCGCCGCACCGGCCCAAGGAGCCCGCGTGGTTCCTGGCC
ACCGTCGGAGTCTCGCCCGACCACCAGGGCAAGGGTCTGGGCAGCGCCGTCGTGCTCCCCGGAGTGGAGG
CGGCCGAGCGCGCCGGGGTGCCCGCCTTCCTGGAGACCTCCGCGCCCCGCAACCTCCCCTTCTACGAGCG
GCTCGGCTTCACCGTCACCGCCGACGTCGAGGTGCCCGAAGGACCGCGCACCTGGTGCATGACCCGCAAG
CCCGGTGCCTGAACGCGTTAAGTCGACAATCAACCTCTGGATTACAAAATTTGTGAAAGATTGACTGGTA
TTCTTAACTATGTTGCTCCTTTTACGCTATGTGGATACGCTGCTTTAATGCCTTTGTATCATGCTATTGC
TTCCCGTATGGCTTTCATTTTCTCCTCCTTGTATAAATCCTGGTTGCTGTCTCTTTATGAGGAGTTGTGG
CCCGTTGTCAGGCAACGTGGCGTGGTGTGCACTGTGTTTGCTGACGCAACCCCCACTGGTTGGGGCATTG
CCACCACCTGTCAGCTCCTTTCCGGGACTTTCGCTTTCCCCCTCCCTATTGCCACGGCGGAACTCATCGC
CGCCTGCCTTGCCCGCTGCTGGACAGGGGCTCGGCTGTTGGGCACTGACAATTCCGTGGTGTTGTCGGGG
AAATCATCGTCCTTTCCTTGGCTGCTCGCCTGTGTTGCCACCTGGATTCTGCGCGGGACGTCCTTCTGCT
ACGTCCCTTCGGCCCTCAATCCAGCGGACCTTCCTTCCCGCGGCCTGCTGCCGGCTCTGCGGCCTCTTCC
GCGTCTTCGCCTTCGCCCTCAGACGAGTCGGATCTCCCTTTGGGCCGCCTCCCCGCGTCGACTTTAAGAC
CAATGACTTACAAGGCAGCTGTAGATCTTAGCCACTTTTTAAAAGAAAAGGGGGGACTGGAAGGGCTAAT
TCACTCCCAACGAAGACAAGATCTGCTTTTTGCTTGTACTGGGTCTCTCTGGTTAGACCAGATCTGAGCC
TGGGAGCTCTCTGGCTAACTAGGGAACCCACTGCTTAAGCCTCAATAAAGCTTGCCTTGAGTGCTTCAAG
TAGTGTGTGCCCGTCTGTTGTGTGACTCTGGTAACTAGAGATCCCTCAGACCCTTTTAGTCAGTGTGGAA
AATCTCTAGCAGTACGTATAGTAGTTCATGTCATCTTATTATTCAGTATTTATAACTTGCAAAGAAATGA
ATATCAGAGAGTGAGAGGAACTTGTTTATTGCAGCTTATAATGGTTACAAATAAAGCAATAGCATCACAA
ATTTCACAAATAAAGCATTTTTTTCACTGCATTCTAGTTGTGGTTTGTCCAAACTCATCAATGTATCTTA
TCATGTCTGGCTCTAGCTATCCCGCCCCTAACTCCGCCCATCCCGCCCCTAACTCCGCCCAGTTCCGCCC
ATTCTCCGCCCCATGGCTGACTAATTTTTTTTATTTATGCAGAGGCCGAGGCCGCCTCGGCCTCTGAGCT
ATTCCAGAAGTAGTGAGGAGGCTTTTTTGGAGGCCTAGGGACGTACCCAATTCGCCCTATAGTGAGTCGT
ATTACGCGCGCTCACTGGCCGTCGTTTTACAACGTCGTGACTGGGAAAACCCTGGCGTTACCCAACTTAA
TCGCCTTGCAGCACATCCCCCTTTCGCCAGCTGGCGTAATAGCGAAGAGGCCCGCACCGATCGCCCTTCC
CAACAGTTGCGCAGCCTGAATGGCGAATGGG
[124 nt withheld, positions 4932-5055]
C
[91 nt withheld, positions 5057-5147]
A
[49 nt withheld, positions 5149-5197]
CCTTTGACGTTGGAGTCCACGTTCTTT
[37 nt withheld, positions 5225-5261]
ACCCTATCTCGGTCTATTCTTTTGATTTATAAGGGATTTTGCCGATTTCGGCCTATTGGTTAAAAAATGA
GCTGATTTAACAAAAATTTAACGCGAATTTTAACAAAATATTAACGCTTACAATTTAGGTGGCACTTTTC
GGGGAAATGTGCGCGGAACCCCTATTTGTTTATTTTTCTAAATACATTCAAATATGTATCCGCTCATGAG
ACAATAACCCTGATAAATGCTTCAATAATATTGAAAAAGGAAGAGTATGAGTATTCAACATTTCCGTGTC
GCCCTTATTCCCTTTTTTGCGGCATTTTGCCTTCCTGTTTTTGCTCACCCAGAAACGCTGGTGAAAGTAA
AAGATGCTGAAGATCAGTTGGGTGCACGAGTGGGTTACATCGAACTGGATCTCAACAGCGGTAAGATCCT
TGAGAGTTTTCGCCCCGAAGAACGTTTTCCAATGATGAGCACTTTTAAAGTTCTGCTATGTGGCGCGGTA
TTATCCCGTATTGACGCCGGGCAAGAGCAACTCGGTCGCCGCATACACTATTCTCAGAATGACTTGGTTG
AGTACTCACCAGTCACAGAAAAGCATCTTACGGATGGCATGACAGTAAGAGAATTATGCAGTGCTGCCAT
AACCATGAGTGATAACACTGCGGCCAACTTACTTCTGACAACGATCGGAGGACCGAAGGAGCTAACCGCT
TTTTTGCACAACATGGGGGATCATGTAACTCGCCTTGATCGTTGGGAACCGGAGCTGAATGAAGCCATAC
CAAACGACGAGCGTGACACCACGATGCCTGTAGCAATGGCAACAACGTTGCGCAAACTATTAACTGGCGA
ACTACTTACTCTAGCTTCCCGGCAACAATTAATAGACTGGATGGAGGCGGATAAAGTTGCAGGACCACTT
CTGCGCTCGGCCCTTCCGGCTGGCTGGTTTATTGCTGATAAATCTGGAGCCGGTGAGCGTGGGTCTCGCG
GTATCATTGCAGCACTGGGGCCAGATGGTAAGCCCTCCCGTATCGTAGTTATCTACACGACGGGGAGTCA
GGCAACTATGGATGAACGAAATAGACAGATCGCTGAGATAGGTGCCTCACTGATTAAGCATTGGTAACTG
TCAGACCAAGTTTACTCATATATACTTTAGATTGATTTAAAACTTCATTTTTAATTTAAAAGGATCTAGG
TGAAGATCCTTTTTGATAATCTCATGACCAAAATCCCTTAACGTGAGTTTTCGTTCCACTGAGCGTCAGA
CCCCGTAGAAAAGATCAAAGGATCTTCTTGAGATCCTTTTTTTCTGCGCGTAATCTGCTGCTTGCAAACA
AAAAAACCACCGCTACCAGCGGTGGTTTGTTTGCCGGATCAAGAGCTACCAACTCTTTTTCCGAAGGTAA
CTGGCTTCAGCAGAGCGCAGATACCAAATACTGTTCTTCTAGTGTAGCCGTAGTTAGGCCACCACTTCAA
GAACTCTGTAGCACCGCCTACATACCTCGCTCTGCTAATCCTGTTACCAGTGGCTGCTGCCAGTGGCGAT
AAGTCGTGTCTTACCGGGTTGGACTCAAGACGATAGTTACCGGATAAGGCGCAGCGGTCGGGCTGAACGG
GGGGTTCGTGCACACAGCCCAGCTTGGAGCGAACGACCTACACCGAACTGAGATACCTACAGCGTGAGCT
ATGAGAAAGCGCCACGCTTCCCGAAGGGAGAAAGGCGGACAGGTATCCGGTAAGCGGCAGGGTCGGAACA
GGAGAGCGCACGAGGGAGCTTCCAGGGGGAAACGCCTGGTATCTTTATAGTCCTGTCGGGTTTCGCCACC
TCTGACTTGAGCGTCGATTTTTGTGATGCTCGTCAGGGGGGCGGAGCCTATGGAAAAACGCCAGCAACGC
GGCCTTTTTACGGTTCCTGGCCTTTTGCTGGCCTTTTGCTCACATGTTCTTTCCTGCGTTATCCCCTGAT
TCTGTGGATAACCGTATTACCGCCTTTGAGTGAGCTGATACCGCTCGCCGCAGCCGAACGACCGAGCGCA
GCGAGTCAGTG
Features (pLannotate 1.2.2; 27 found; start..end, strand, type, name):
     18..110     +  CDS            lacI (fragment): lac repressor; lacI; The lac repressor binds to the lac operator to inhibit transcription in E. coli. This inhibition can be relieved by adding lactose or isopropyl-β-D-thiogalactopyranoside (IPTG).
    123..144     +  protein_bind   CAP binding site: CAP binding activates transcription in the presence of cAMP. E. coli catabolite activator protein
    159..189     +  promoter       lac promoter: promoter for the E. coli lac operon
    197..213     +  protein_bind   lac operator: The lac repressor binds to the lac operator to inhibit transcription in E. coli. This inhibition can be relieved by adding lactose or isopropyl-β-D-thiogalactopyranoside (IPTG). lac repressor encoded by lacI
    258..276     +  promoter       T3 promoter: promoter for bacteriophage T3 RNA polymerase
    304..530     +  promoter       RSV promoter: Rous sarcoma virus enhancer/promoter
    531..711     +  LTR            5' LTR (truncated): truncated 5' long terminal repeat (LTR) from HIV-1
    758..883     +  misc_feature   HIV-1 Ψ: packaging signal of human immunodeficiency virus type 1
    867..1230    +  CDS            HIV-1 gag (fragment): gag protein from human immunodeficiency virus 1; gag
   1376..1609    +  misc_feature   RRE: The Rev response element (RRE) of HIV-1 allows for Rev-dependent mRNA export from the nucleus to the cytoplasm.
   1986..2012    +  CDS            Rev (fragment): human immunodeficiency virus 1 (HIV-1) Rev protein; rev; enhances nuclear export of unspliced and incompletely spliced viral mRNAs
   2016..2256    +  promoter       U6 promoter: RNA polymerase III promoter for human U6 snRNA
   2304..2371    +  misc_RNA       tracrRNA (fragment): trans-activating CRISPR RNA for the Streptococcus pyogenes CRISPR/Cas9 system
   2420..2537    +  misc_feature   cPPT/CTS: central polypurine tract and central termination sequence of HIV-1
   2606..2817    +  promoter       EF-1α core promoter: core promoter for human elongation factor EF-1α
   2843..3442    +  CDS            PuroR (fragment): puromycin N-acetyltransferase; pac from Streptomyces; confers resistance to puromycin
   3458..4046    +  misc_feature   WPRE: woodchuck hepatitis virus posttranscriptional regulatory element
   4097..4116    +  misc_feature   cPPT/CTS (fragment): central polypurine tract and central termination sequence of HIV-1
   4118..4351    +  LTR            3' LTR (ΔU3): self-inactivating 3' long terminal repeat (LTR) from HIV-1
   4429..4550    +  polyA_signal   SV40 poly(A) signal: SV40 polyadenylation signal
   4590..4725    +  rep_origin     SV40 ori: SV40 origin of replication
   4746..4764    -  promoter       T7 promoter: promoter for bacteriophage T7 RNA polymerase
   4772..4927    +  CDS            lacZα (fragment): LacZα fragment of β-galactosidase; lacZ fragment
   4932..5360    +  rep_origin     f1 ori (sequence partly withheld): f1 bacteriophage origin of replication; arrow indicates direction of (+) strand synthesis
   5413..5517    +  promoter       AmpR promoter: bla
   5518..6378    +  CDS            AmpR: β-lactamase; bla; confers resistance to ampicillin, carbenicillin, and related antibiotics
   6549..7137    +  rep_origin     ori: high-copy-number ColE1/pMB1/pBR322/pUC origin of replication
