[The description below was written by a language model from this plasmid's Addgene catalogue record and pLannotate feature annotations shown in this document.]
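Description:
POC1A F12.2 gRNA is a third-generation lentiviral CRISPR guide plasmid built on the pLenti-sgRNA backbone. It expresses a single guide RNA against human POC1A. In bacteria it is maintained through a high-copy ColE1/pUC-type origin and selected with ampicillin via the β-lactamase gene. An f1 origin, an SV40 origin and remnants of a lac/lacZα cloning region with T3 and T7 promoters are also present from the parental vector. The catalogue lists the backbone without insert as 9,151 bp, whereas the sequenced record is 7,302 nt. One plausible explanation, which the record does not confirm, is that a stuffer was removed when the guide was cloned between the two BsmBI sites, both of which were destroyed in the process.

The viral cassette is transcribed from an RSV promoter fused to a truncated HIV-1 5' LTR, making genomic RNA production Tat-independent. It carries the Ψ packaging signal with a partial gag fragment, the RRE for Rev-dependent nuclear export, a cPPT/CTS element, WPRE and a self-inactivating ΔU3 3' LTR followed by an SV40 polyadenylation signal. Within this frame, the human U6 RNA polymerase III promoter drives the POC1A spacer joined to the Streptococcus pyogenes tracrRNA-derived scaffold. A separate EF-1α core promoter drives puromycin N-acetyltransferase, which allows selection of transduced mammalian cells. No Cas9 is encoded, so the nuclease must be supplied separately, for instance by a Cas9-expressing cell line. The plasmid belongs to a guide series used in a large-scale analysis of cell-cycle gene knockouts in human cells, and here it serves to disrupt POC1A.
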