Addgene plasmid #90839: POC1A F12.2 gRNA
Purpose: 3rd generation lentiviral gRNA plasmid targeting human POC1A
Depositing lab: Iain Cheeseman. Depositing organization: Whitehead Institute for Biomedical Research. Publication: Large-Scale Analysis of CRISPR/Cas9 Cell-Cycle Knockouts Reveals the Diversity of p53-Dependent Responses to Cell-Cycle Defects. McKinley KL, Cheeseman IM. Dev Cell. 2017 Feb 27;40(4):405-420.e2. doi: 10.1016/j.devcel.2017.01.012. Epub 2017 Feb 16. PubMed 28216383.
Backbone
  Vector backbone: pLenti-sgRNA
  Backbone manufacturer: Eric Lander & David Sabatini labs (Addgene plasmid #71409)
  Backbone size w/o insert (bp): 9151
  Vector type: Lentiviral, CRISPR
  Selectable markers: Puromycin
Growth in bacteria
  Bacterial resistance: Ampicillin, 100 μg/mL
  Growth temperature: 37°C
  Growth strain: NEB Stable
  Copy number: Unknown
Gene/Insert
  Gene/Insert name: POC1A (Guide Designation F12.2) (alt name: pKMKO series)
  gRNA/shRNA sequence: CACCgCCGAGATGCAGTTACCTGTG
  Species: H. sapiens (human)
  Promoter: U6
  Cloning method: Restriction Enzyme; 5′ cloning site BsmBI (destroyed during cloning); 3′ cloning site BsmBI (destroyed during cloning)
  Sequencing primers: 5′ hU6-F (5'-GAGGGCCTATTTCCCATGATT-3'); 3′ EF1a-R (5'-CACGGCGACTACTGCACTTA-3')
Terms and licenses: Academic/Nonprofit Terms; Industry Terms: Not Available to Industry
Depositor comments: Please note that gRNA target sequence listed is not strictly the 20nt spacer sequence, but also contains the 5' BsmBI overhang. For more information about knockout human cell lines generated using this plasmid, please see http://cellcycleknockouts.wi.mit.edu/ .
How to cite: POC1A F12.2 gRNA was a gift from Iain Cheeseman (Addgene plasmid # 90839 ; http://n2t.net/addgene:90839 ; RRID:Addgene_90839)
